Addgene plasmid #212771: pCaUra3-CUbo-yeGFP
Purpose: (Empty Backbone) C-terminal PCR-based tagging with CUbo-yeGFP in budding yeast with CaUra3 selection
Depositing lab: Helle Ulrich. Depositing organization: Institut fuer Molekulare Biologie (IMB Mainz). Publication: Ubiquiton-An inducible, linkage-specific polyubiquitylation tool. Renz C, Asimaki E, Meister C, Albanese V, Petriukov K, Krapoth NC, Wegmann S, Wollscheid HP, Wong RP, Fulzele A, Chen JX, Leon S, Ulrich HD. Mol Cell. 2024 Jan 18;84(2):386-400.e11. doi: 10.1016/j.molcel.2023.11.016. Epub 2023 Dec 15. PubMed 38103558.
Backbone
  Vector backbone: pYM
  Vector type: PCR-based tagging
  Selectable markers: URA3
Growth in bacteria
  Bacterial resistance: Ampicillin, 100 μg/mL
  Growth temperature: 37°C
  Growth strain: Top10
  Copy number: High Copy
Gene/Insert
  Gene/Insert name: None
Terms and licenses: Academic/Nonprofit Terms; Industry Terms: Not Available to Industry
Depositor comments: pHU5170
How to cite: pCaUra3-CUbo-yeGFP was a gift from Helle Ulrich (Addgene plasmid # 212771 ; http://n2t.net/addgene:212771 ; RRID:Addgene_212771)
