[The description below was written by a language model from this plasmid's Addgene catalogue record and pLannotate feature annotations shown in this document.]
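Description:
pCaUra3-CUbo-yeGFP is a 5.4 kb template plasmid of the pYM series, used for PCR-based C-terminal tagging of chromosomal genes in budding yeast. It is catalogued as an empty backbone with no gene insert. The annotated features include no yeast replication origin or centromere, consistent with its role as a PCR template rather than a plasmid maintained in yeast. In E. coli it is propagated at high copy through a ColE1/pUC-type origin and selected with ampicillin via the β-lactamase gene. Short remnants of lacI, rop and bom, together with flanking T7 and SP6 promoters, are leftovers of the cloning backbone.

The amplifiable module begins with the tag, which has no promoter of its own because it is meant to be fused in frame to the 3' end of a target open reading frame. The annotation shows a human FKBP12 segment followed by a partial S. cerevisiae ubiquitin segment, which together presumably correspond to the "CUbo" element, although the record does not define that name. These are followed by yeast-enhanced GFP and the ADH1 terminator. Downstream lies the selection cassette, a URA3 coding sequence between the Ashbya gossypii TEF promoter and terminator. The annotation tool matched it to the S. cerevisiae protein, but the plasmid name and stated purpose identify it as CaUra3, presumably the Candida albicans orthologue.

In typical use, primers carrying homology to the target locus amplify the tag and marker together. The product integrates by homologous recombination, and transformants are selected by uracil prototrophy. The associated publication describes an inducible, linkage-specific polyubiquitylation system, so this tag would mark a protein of interest as a fluorescently trackable substrate. FKBP12 is a domain commonly used for chemically induced dimerisation, but the record does not describe the induction mechanism.
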