Features (pLannotate 1.2.2; 15 found; start..end, strand, type, name):
     83..405     +  CDS            FKBP (fragment): human FK506-binding protein FKBP12
    415..538     +  CDS            ubiquitin (fragment): Saccharomyces cerevisiae ubiquitin
    584..1299    +  CDS            yeGFP (fragment): yeast-enhanced green fluorescent protein codons optimized for translation in S. cerevisiae and C. albicans
   1321..1508    +  terminator     ADH1 terminator: S. cerevisiae ADH1; transcription terminator for the S. cerevisiae alcohol dehydrogenase 1 (ADH1) gene
   1583..1926    +  promoter       TEF promoter: Ashbya gossypii TEF promoter
   1945..2733    +  CDS            URA3: PYRF_YEAST - Experimental evidence at protein level: Swiss-Prot protein existence level 1. From Saccharomyces cerevisiae (strain ATCC 204508 / S288c) (Baker's yeast).
   2745..2942    +  terminator     TEF terminator: Ashbya gossypii TEF terminator
   3050..3068    -  promoter       T7 promoter: promoter for bacteriophage T7 RNA polymerase
   3090..3143    -  CDS            lacI (fragment): lac repressor; lacI; The lac repressor binds to the lac operator to inhibit transcription in E. coli. This inhibition can be relieved by adding lactose or isopropyl-β-D-thiogalactopyranoside (IPTG).
   3326..3914    -  rep_origin     ori: high-copy-number ColE1/pMB1/pBR322/pUC origin of replication
   4085..4945    -  CDS            AmpR: β-lactamase; bla; confers resistance to ampicillin, carbenicillin, and related antibiotics
   4946..5050    -  promoter       AmpR promoter: bla
   5145..5180    +  CDS            rop (fragment): Rop protein, which maintains plasmids at low copy number; rop
   5282..5333    +  misc_feature   bom (fragment): basis of mobility region from pBR322
   5396..2       +  promoter       SP6 promoter (across the origin): promoter for bacteriophage SP6 RNA polymerase
>Addgene plasmid #212771 | pCaUra3-CUbo-yeGFP | addgene full sequence | sequence record 420593 | Addgene NGS Result
GAACGCGGCCGCCAGCTGAAGCTTCGTACGCTGCAGGTCGACGGGAGCGGAGCAGGTGCTGGTGCTGGTG
CTGGAGCAATTCTGGGAGTGCAGGTGGAAACCATCTCCCCAGGAGACGGGCGCACCTTCCCCAAGCGCGG
CCAGACCTGCGTGGTGCACTACACCGGGATGCTTGAAGATGGAAAGAAATTTGATTCCTCCCGGGACAGA
AACAAGCCCTTTAAGTTTATGCTAGGCAAGCAGGAGGTGATCCGAGGCTGGGAAGAAGGGGTTGCCCAGA
TGAGTGTGGGTCAGAGAGCCAAACTGACTATATCTCCAGATTATGCCTATGGTGCCACTGGGCACCCAGG
CATCATCCCACCACATGCCACTCTCGTCTTCGATGTGGAGCTTCTAAAACTGGAAGGGTCGACCGGTATC
CCTCCAGATCAACAAAGATTGATCTTTGCCGGTAAGCAGCTAGAAGACGGTAGAACGCTGTCTGATTACA
ACATTCAGAAGGAGTCCACCTTACATCTTGTGCTAAGGCTAAGAGGTGTTACTGGATCCGGAGCAGGTGC
TGGTGCTGGTGCTGGAGCAATTCTGTCTAAAGGTGAAGAATTATTCACTGGTGTTGTCCCAATTTTGGTT
GAATTAGATGGTGATGTTAATGGTCACAAATTTTCTGTCTCCGGTGAAGGTGAAGGTGATGCTACTTACG
GTAAATTGACCTTAAAATTTATTTGTACTACTGGTAAATTGCCAGTTCCATGGCCAACCTTAGTCACTAC
TTTCGGTTATGGTGTTCAATGTTTTGCGAGATACCCAGATCATATGAAACAACATGACTTTTTCAAGTCT
GCCATGCCAGAAGGTTATGTTCAAGAAAGAACTATTTTTTTCAAAGATGACGGTAACTACAAGACCAGAG
CTGAAGTCAAGTTTGAAGGTGATACCTTAGTTAATAGAATCGAATTAAAAGGTATTGATTTTAAAGAAGA
TGGTAACATTTTAGGTCACAAATTGGAATACAACTATAACTCTCACAATGTTTACATCATGGCTGACAAA
CAAAAGAATGGTATCAAAGTTAACTTCAAAATTAGACACAACATTGAAGATGGTTCTGTTCAATTAGCTG
ACCATTATCAACAAAATACTCCAATTGGTGATGGTCCAGTCTTGTTACCAGACAACCATTACTTATCCAC
TCAATCTGCCTTATCCAAAGATCCAAACGAAAAGAGAGACCACATGGTCTTGTTAGAATTTGTTACTGCT
GCTGGTATTACCCATGGTATGGATGAATTGTACAAATAACTGCGCGCCACTTCTAAATAAGCGAATTTCT
TATGATTTATGATTTTTATTATTAAATAAGTTATAAAAAAAATAAGTGTATACAAATTTTAAAGTGACTC
TTAGGTTTTAAAACGAAAATTCTTATTCTTGAGTAACTCTTTCCTGTAGGTCAGGTTGCTTTCTCAGGTA
TAGTATGAGGTCGCTCTTATTGACCACACCTCTACCGGCAGATCCGCTAGGGATAACAGGGTAATATAGA
TCTGTTTAGCTTGCCTCGTCCCCGCCGGGTCACCCGGCCAGCGACATGGAGGCCCAGAATACCCTCCTTG
ACAGTCTTGACGTGCGCAGCTCAGGGGCATGATGTGACTGTCGCCCGTACATTTAGCCCATACATCCCCA
TGTATAATCATTTGCATCCATACATTTTGATGGCCGCACGGCGCGAAGCAAAAATTACGGCTCCTCGCTG
CGGACCTGCGAGCAGGGAAACGCTCCCCTCACAGACGCGTTGAATTGTCCCCACGCCGCGCCCCTGTAGA
GAAATATAAAAGGTTAGGATTTGCCACTGAGGTTCTTCTTTCATATACTTCCTTTTAAAATCTTGCTAGG
ATACAGTTCTCACATCACATCCGAACATAAACAACCATGACAGTCAACACTAAGACCTATAGTGAGAGAG
CAGAAACTCATGCCTCACCAGTAGCACAACGATTATTTCGATTAATGGAACTGAAGAAAACCAATTTATG
TGCATCAATTGATGTTGATACCACTAAGGAATTCCTTGAATTAATTGATAAATTGGGTCCTTATGTATGC
TTAATCAAGACTCATATTGATATAATCAATGATTTTTCCTATGAATCCACTATTGAACCATTATTAGAAC
TTTCACGTAAACATCAATTTATGATTTTTGAAGATAGAAAATTTGCTGATATTGGTAATACCGTGAAGAA
ACAATATATTGGTGGAGTTTATAAAATTAGTAGTTGGGCAGATATTACTAATGCTCATGGTGTCACTGGG
AATGGAGTAGTTGAAGGATTAAAACAGGGAGCTAAAGAAACCACCACCAACCAAGAGCCAAGAGGGTTAT
TGATGTTAGCTGAATTATCATCAGTGGGATCATTAGCATATGGAGAATATTCTCAAAAAACTGTTGAAAT
TGCTAAATCCGATAAGGAATTTGTTATTGGATTTATTGCCCAACGTGATATGGGTGGACAAGAAGAAGGA
TTTGATTGGCTTATTATGACACCTGGAGTTGGATTAGATGATAAAGGTGATGGATTAGGACAACAATATA
GAACTGTTGATGAAGTTGTTAGCACTGGAACTGATATTATCATTGTTGGTAGAGGATTGTTTGGTAAAGG
AAGAGATCCAGATATTGAAGGTAAAAGGTATAGAGATGCTGGTTGGAATGCTTATTTGAAAAAGACTGGC
CAATTATAATCAGTACTGACAATAAAAAGATTCTTGTTTTCAAGAACTTGTCATTTGTATAGTTTTTTTA
TATTGTAGTTGTTCTATTTTAATCAAATGTTAGCGTGATTTATATTTTTTTTCGCCTCGACATCATCTGC
CCAGATGCGAAGTTAAGTGCGCAGAAAGTAATATCATGCGTCAATCGTATGTGAATGCTGGTCGCTATAC
TGCTGTCGATTCGATACTAACGCCGCCATCCAGTGTCGAAAACGAGCTCGAATTCATCGATGATATCAGA
TCCACTAGTGGCCTATGCGGCCGCGGATCTGCCGGTCTCCCTATAGTGAGTCGTATTAATTTCGATAAGC
CAGGTTAACCTGCATTAATGAATCGGCCAACGCGCGGGGAGAGGCGGTTTGCGTATTGGGCGCTCTTCCG
CTTCCTCGCTCACTGACTCGCTGCGCTCGGTCGTTCGGCTGCGGCGAGCGGTATCAGCTCACTCAAAGGC
GGTAATACGGTTATCCACAGAATCAGGGGATAACGCAGGAAAGAACATGTGAGCAAAAGGCCAGCAAAAG
GCCAGGAACCGTAAAAAGGCCGCGTTGCTGGCGTTTTTCCATAGGCTCCGCCCCCCTGACGAGCATCACA
AAAATCGACGCTCAAGTCAGAGGTGGCGAAACCCGACAGGACTATAAAGATACCAGGCGTTTCCCCCTGG
AAGCTCCCTCGTGCGCTCTCCTGTTCCGACCCTGCCGCTTACCGGATACCTGTCCGCCTTTCTCCCTTCG
GGAAGCGTGGCGCTTTCTCATAGCTCACGCTGTAGGTATCTCAGTTCGGTGTAGGTCGTTCGCTCCAAGC
TGGGCTGTGTGCACGAACCCCCCGTTCAGCCCGACCGCTGCGCCTTATCCGGTAACTATCGTCTTGAGTC
CAACCCGGTAAGACACGACTTATCGCCACTGGCAGCAGCCACTGGTAACAGGATTAGCAGAGCGAGGTAT
GTAGGCGGTGCTACAGAGTTCTTGAAGTGGTGGCCTAACTACGGCTACACTAGAAGAACAGTATTTGGTA
TCTGCGCTCTGCTGAAGCCAGTTACCTTCGGAAAAAGAGTTGGTAGCTCTTGATCCGGCAAACAAACCAC
CGCTGGTAGCGGTGGTTTTTTTGTTTGCAAGCAGCAGATTACGCGCAGAAAAAAAGGATCTCAAGAAGAT
CCTTTGATCTTTTCTACGGGGTCTGACGCTCAGTGGAACGAAAACTCACGTTAAGGGATTTTGGTCATGA
GATTATCAAAAAGGATCTTCACCTAGATCCTTTTAAATTAAAAATGAAGTTTTAAATCAATCTAAAGTAT
ATATGAGTAAACTTGGTCTGACAGTTACCAATGCTTAATCAGTGAGGCACCTATCTCAGCGATCTGTCTA
TTTCGTTCATCCATAGTTGCCTGACTCCCCGTCGTGTAGATAACTACGATACGGGAGGGCTTACCATCTG
GCCCCAGTGCTGCAATGATACCGCGAGACCCACGCTCACCGGCTCCAGATTTATCAGCAATAAACCAGCC
AGCCGGAAGGGCCGAGCGCAGAAGTGGTCCTGCAACTTTATCCGCCTCCATCCAGTCTATTAATTGTTGC
CGGGAAGCTAGAGTAAGTAGTTCGCCAGTTAATAGTTTGCGCAACGTTGTTGCCATTGCTACAGGCATCG
TGGTGTCACGCTCGTCGTTTGGTATGGCTTCATTCAGCTCCGGTTCCCAACGATCAAGGCGAGTTACATG
ATCCCCCATGTTGTGCAAAAAAGCGGTTAGCTCCTTCGGTCCTCCGATCGTTGTCAGAAGTAAGTTGGCC
GCAGTGTTATCACTCATGGTTATGGCAGCACTGCATAATTCTCTTACTGTCATGCCATCCGTAAGATGCT
TTTCTGTGACTGGTGAGTACTCAACCAAGTCATTCTGAGAATAGTGTATGCGGCGACCGAGTTGCTCTTG
CCCGGCGTCAATACGGGATAATACCGCGCCACATAGCAGAACTTTAAAAGTGCTCATCATTGGAAAACGT
TCTTCGGGGCGAAAACTCTCAAGGATCTTACCGCTGTTGAGATCCAGTTCGATGTAACCCACTCGTGCAC
CCAACTGATCTTCAGCATCTTTTACTTTCACCAGCGTTTCTGGGTGAGCAAAAACAGGAAGGCAAAATGC
CGCAAAAAAGGGAATAAGGGCGACACGGAAATGTTGAATACTCATACTCTTCCTTTTTCAATATTATTGA
AGCATTTATCAGGGTTATTGTCTCATGAGCGGATACATATTTGAATGTATTTAGAAAAATAAACAAATAG
GGGTTCCGCGCACATTTCCCCGAAAAGTGCCACCTGACGTCTAAGAAACCATTATTATCATGACATTAAC
CTATAAAAATAGGCGTATCACGAGGCCCTTTCGTCTCGCGCGTTTCGGTGATGACGGTGAAAACCTCTGA
CACATGCAGCTCCCGGAGACGGTCACAGCTTGTCTGTAAGCGGATGCCGGGAGCAGACAAGCCCGTCAGG
GCGCGTCAGCGGGTGTTGGCGGGTGTCGGGGCTGGCTTAACTATGCGGCATCAGAGCAGATTGTACTGAG
AGTGCACCATATGGACATATTGTCGTTAGAACGCGGCTACAATTAATACATAACCTTATGTATCATACAC
ATACGATTTAGGTGACACTATA
